>Addgene plasmid #50517 | pGFP FAT | depositor partial sequence | sequence record 75449 | insert only
CGAGGCAGCATCGACAGGGAAGACGGGAGTTTTCAGGGTCCGACTGGAAACCAACACATCTATCAGCCTG
TGGGGAAGCCAGATCCTGCAGCTCCACCAAAGAAACCTCCTCGCCCTGGAGCACCTGGCCACCTAAGCAA
CCTGTCCAGCATCAGCAGCCCTGCAGACAGCTACAATGAGGGTGTCAAGCTTCAGCCCCAGGAAATCAGC
CCCCCTCCCACTGCCAACCTTGACCGGTCCAATGACAAGGTATATGAAAATGTGACAGGCCTAGTGAAGG
CTGTCATCGAGATGTCCAGCAAAATCCAGCCAGCTCCTCCAGAAGAGTACGTCCCTATGGTGAAGGAAGT
TGGCCTGGCCCTGCGGACCTTACTAGCCACGGTGGATGAGACCATTCCTGCTCTTCCAGCCAGCACTCAT
CGAGAGATCGAGATGGCACAGAAGCTGCTGAACTCCGACTTAGGCGAGCTCATCAGCAAGATGAAGCTGG
CGCAGCAGTACGTCATGACCAGCCTGCAGCAGGAGTATAAGAAGCAGATGCTGACAGCTGCTCACGCCCT
GGCTGTGGATGCCAAGAACCTACTTGATGTTATTGATCAAGCAAGACTGAAAATGCTAGGGCAGACACGG
CCACACTGA
