>Addgene plasmid #50517 | pGFP FAT | addgene partial sequence | sequence record 78293 | EGFP-C 5'-CATGGTCCTGCTGGAGTTCGTG-3'
GCATGGACGAGCTGTACAAGGGAGGCGGATCCCGAGGCAGCATCGACAGGGAAGACGGGAGTTTTCAGGG
TCCGACTGGAAACCAACACATCTATCAGCCTGTGGGGAAGCCAGATCCTGCAGCTCCACCAAAGAAACCT
CCTCGCCCTGGAGCACCTGGCCACCTAAGCAACCTGTCCAGCATCAGCAGCCCTGCAGACAGCTACAATG
AGGGTGTCAAGCTTCAGCCCCAGGAAATCAGCCCCCCTCCCACTGCCAACCTTGACCGGTCCAATGACAA
GGTATATGAAAATGTGACAGGCCTAGTGAAGGCTGTCATCGAGATGTCCAGCAAAATCCAGCCAGCTCCT
CCAGAAGAGTACGTCCCTATGGTGAAGGAAGTTGGCCTGGCCCTGCGGACCTTACTAGCCACGGTGGATG
AGACCATTCCTGCTCTTCCAGCCAGCACTCATCGAGAGATCGAGATGGCACAGAAGCTGCTGAACTCCGA
CTTAGGCGAGCTCATCAGCAAGATGAAGCTGGCGCAGCAGTACGTCATGACCAGCCTGCAGCAGGAGTAT
AAGAAGCAGATGCTGACAGCTGCTCACGCCCTGGCTGTGGATGCCAAGAACCTACTTGATGTTATTGATC
AAGCAAGACTGAAAATGCTAGGGCAGACACGGCCACACTGATCTAGAGTCGACCTGCAGAAGCTAGCTTG
GCCGCCATGGCCCAACTTGTTTATTGCAGCTTATAATGGTTACAAATAAAGCAATAGCATCACAAATTTC
ACAAATAAAGCATTTTTTTCACTGCATTCTAGTTGTGGTTTGTCCAAACTCATCAATGTATCTTATCATG
TCTGGATCGGGAATTAATTCGGCGCAGCACCATGGCCTGAAATAACCTCTGAAAGAGGAACTTGGTTAGG
TACCTTCTGAGGCGGAAAGAACCAGCTGTGGAATGTGTGTCAGTT
