[The description below was written by a language model from this plasmid's Addgene catalogue record.]
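Description:
pGFP FAT is a mammalian expression plasmid built on the pGZ21dxZ backbone, a laboratory-made vector that supplies an N-terminal GFP tag. It is propagated in E. coli under ampicillin selection. The record lists the copy number as unknown and does not name the bacterial origin of replication, any mammalian selection marker, or the polyadenylation signal, and no feature table is available to fill in these details.

The insert is a truncated fragment of mouse focal adhesion kinase (FAK, also called PTK2), corresponding to nucleotides 2630-3268 of the coding sequence and cloned between BamHI and XbaI sites that both remain intact. The plasmid name suggests that this fragment is the C-terminal focal adhesion targeting (FAT) region of FAK, which in general directs the kinase to focal adhesions, although the catalogue entry itself describes the insert only as a truncated domain of the kinase. Expression is driven by the CMV promoter, a strong constitutive promoter in most mammalian cell lines, and the fragment is produced as a fusion to the C-terminus of the backbone-encoded fluorescent protein. That reporter is GFP21, a variant described as having a sequence similar to YFP but excitation and emission properties similar to GFP, so it can be imaged with standard GFP settings.

The construct suits transient expression of a fluorescently labelled FAK fragment in cultured mammalian cells. This allows its localisation to be visualised and transfected cells to be identified. The associated work concerns how FAK, Shc and PTEN regulate cell motility and directionality.
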