Addgene plasmid #50517: pGFP FAT
Purpose: This plasmid contains GFP21, which has a sequence similar to YFP, but emission/excitation similar to GFP.
Depositing lab: Kenneth Yamada. Depositing organization: National Institute of Dental and Craniofacial Research (NIDCR). Publication: Shc and FAK differentially regulate cell motility and directionality modulated by PTEN. Gu J, Tamura M, Pankov R, Danen EH, Takino T, Matsumoto K, Yamada KM. J Cell Biol. 1999 Jul 26;146(2):389-403. 10.1083/jcb.146.2.389 PubMed 10427092.
Backbone
  Vector backbone: pGZ21dxZ
  Backbone manufacturer: Yamada Lab, Tamura et al., Science 280: 1614-7 (1998)
  Vector type: Mammalian Expression
Growth in bacteria
  Bacterial resistance: Ampicillin, 100 μg/mL
  Growth temperature: 37°C
  Growth strain: DH5alpha
  Copy number: Unknown
Gene/Insert
  Gene/Insert name: protein tyrosine kinase, domain (alt names: FAK; PTK2)
  Species: M. musculus (mouse)
  Mutation: truncated (NT2630-3268)
  Promoter: CMV
  Tag / fusion protein: GFP (N terminal on backbone)
  Cloning method: Restriction Enzyme; 5′ cloning site BamHI (not destroyed); 3′ cloning site XbaI (not destroyed)
  Sequencing primers: 5′ GFP FW (AAAGACCCCAACGAGAAGCG); 3′ GFP ASO (TTGTAACCATTATAAGCTGC)
Terms and licenses: Academic/Nonprofit Terms; Industry Terms: Not Available to Industry
How to cite: pGFP FAT was a gift from Kenneth Yamada (Addgene plasmid # 50517 ; http://n2t.net/addgene:50517 ; RRID:Addgene_50517)
